>Addgene plasmid #209748 | pAAP003l2 | addgene full sequence | sequence record 444961 | Addgene NGS Result
TTAAATACGACCGTATTTCGCCAAAATGTTTTCCAAGGTGGTACGCTGTTTCTGGGTCAACCAAGAGAAA
GAACCGTTCAAATCATGTTTAGACTGCATATCAGACAAGAATTTCGCTTCGAAAGAGGTCAACTGAATTT
TCGCGGTCAACGCATCATGCAAGGTTTTACGCAAACCGTTACGCAAGTAAGAATCAGAGGTAATGGTGGT
CGGAATTTTATCACCGTTCATTTTAATCTGGTTGTTTTCCAATTCGGTAACCAAATCCATCTGACGATCC
AATTCAACCTGGAAAATCAAGGTATCGGTCGGACGACCACGTTTATCAACAACCAATTTCATGTTAGAGT
AGGTGTTCAAATCTTTAGAAATCGGTTTCAAAACCCACTGGTTCAAACGTTTGAATTCATGGTAGTTGTT
TTCCAACATCAACATGAATTTGAATTCATCCAAAGAAATTTCAATGTTCGCTTTATGGGTTTTTTTCTGG
GTCAATTCTTTCAACAACCATTCGTAAATACGCATAGAGTATTTGTTTTCGAAAGATTTAACATGTTCCA
AGTTGTATTTAATGAATTTTTTCAACTGGAACAAGTACGGCAAAATTTCTTCAGAGAAAACCAATTCCAA
TTTTTCAGAAGAGAATTTCGCGTAATCGGTCCACTGGAAAATTTCGAAACCTTTAACCAACGGGTTACGA
ATTTCAACGGTACGGGTCATCAATTCACGGGTCGCTTTCGCCAAAACACCGTACGCGTTTTCACGAGAAA
TGTTCATCATCTGCGCGTACTGGTTGTAGGTGAAAGAAACGGTACGTTCTTTACGGGTCGGGTTTTCAAT
GGTCGGGTTCAACAACGCAACACAACACAAAATCAATTTGGTTTCATGTTCGGTCAAATCGTAACGAGAA
ATCGCCAATTCGTTCGCTTTGAAAACAACCAATTCAGACATACATCTCAATTGTCTAGGTGATTTTAATC
ACTATACCAATTGAGATGGGCTAGTCAATGATAATTACTAGTCCTTTTCCTTTGAGTTGTGGGTATCTGT
AAATTCTGCTAGACCTTTGCTGGAAAACTTGTAAATTCTGCTAGACCCTCTGTAAATTCCGCTAGACCTT
TGTGTGTTTTTTTTGTTTATATTCAAGTGGTTATAATTTATAGAATAAAGAAAGAATAAAAAAAGATAAA
AAGAATAGATCCCAGCCCTGTGTATAACTCACTACTTTAGTCAGTTCCGCAGTATTACAAAAGGATGTCG
CAAACGCTGTTTGCTCCTCTACAAAACAGACCTTAAAACCCTAAAGGCTTAAGTAGCACCCTCGCAAGCT
CGGGCAAATCGCTGAATATTCCTTTTGTCTCCGACCATCAGGCACCTGAGTCGCTGTCTTTTTCGTGACA
TTCAGTTCGCTGCGCTCACGGCTCTGGCAGTGAATGGGGGTAAATGGCACTACAGGCGCCTTTTATGGAT
TCATGCAAGGAAACTACCCATAATACAAGAAAAGCCCGTCACGGGCTTCTCAGGGCGTTTTATGGCGGGT
CTGCTATGTGGTGCTATCTGACTTTTTGCTGTTCAGCAGTTCCTGCCCTCTGATTTTCCAGTCTGACCAC
TTCGGATTATCCCGTGACAGGTCATTCAGACTGGCTAATGCACCCAGTAAGGCAGCGGTATCATCAACAG
GCTTACCCGTCTTACTGTCAAGAGGACATCCGGTTTGTTCAGAACGCTCGGTCTTGCACACCGGGCGTTT
TTTCTTTGTGAGTCCATAGTACACTTGAATAAATAAAAACAGCCGTTGCCAGAAAGAGGCACGGCTGTTT
TATTTTAGACTTAGGGACCCTTTAAGACAATTTAACCGCAACATCGTTAACTTTTTCTTCACAACCCGCA
CGGAATTCAGACGGAGACGCACCGGTACATTTTTTGAAAACACGAGAGAAGTACAACTGATCATCGAAAC
CAACGTTACGACCAACGGTCGCAATCGGCATACGGGTGGTAGACAACAACAATTTCGCCTGAGAAATACG
CTGATCTTCACGCCAAGACAAAACAGAAATACCCAACTGCTGACGGAACAAATGAGACAAACGAGACGGA
GACAAACAAACATGCTGCGCAACAGACGCAATATCGAAGTTAGAATCCGCCAAATGATCAGAAATGTACT
GACACGCTTCACGAACACGGTTATCCATCGGCGGATGCAAAGATTCGTTAATCGCTTCCATACGACGCAA
CAACAACTGTTCCAACAAGTTAATCGCCAACAATTCAGAGTAACGACCTTCACCCTGACCCGCGTTAATA
ATCTGACCGAACAAATCAGAGAAATGCGGCTGATGCGCTTCATCCGGACGGAAGAAACCGGTGTTCGCGA
AAATAGACGGCCAGTTCAACCATTCATGCCAGTACGCACGCGGACGGAAGTAAACCCACTGATGGTACCA
TTCACGCGCTTCCGGATGACGACCGTAATGATGAATTTCACCCGGCGGGAACAACAAAATATCACCCGGA
CGACAAACGAATTCACGACCCTGGTTTTTAACAACACCCTGACCACGAATGGTCAAGTTCAAAATGTAAC
CTTTCATACCCAACGGACGATCAATGAAGAAATCCAAGTAACCGTTCGCTTCAATCGGGGTCAAACCCGC
AACCAAATGCGCGTTGAAAGAGTAACCCGGCAACAACGGATCGTTCTGCGCTTCCGCCATACTTTTCATA
CTCCCACCATTCAGAGAAGAAACCAATTGTCCATATTGCATCAGACATTGCCGTCACTGCGTCTTTTACT
GGCTCTTCTCGCTAACCCAACCGGTAACCCCGCTTATTAAAAGCATTCTGTAACAAAGCGGGACCAAAGC
CATGACAAAAACGCGTAACAAAAGTGTCTATAATCACGGCAGAAAAGTCCACATTGATTATTTGCACGGC
GTCACACTTTGCTATGCCATAGCATTTTTATCCATAAGATTAGCGGATCCTACCTGACGCTTTTTATCGC
AACTCTCTACTGTTTCTCCATACCCGTTTTACCTGCAGGTGCAGTAAGGAGGAAAAAAAAATGATTAAAA
TTGCGACCCGTAAATACTTGGGTAAACAGAACGTTTACGATATTGGTGTTGAACGTGATCATAACTTCGC
GTTGAAAAACGGTTTCATTGCGTCTAACTGTAGGATTGTTCGTTTACTGTTTGTCTTACGAAACCGAAAT
TTTGACCGTTGAATACGGTTTGTTGCCGATTGGTAAAATTGTTGAAAAACGTATTGAATGTACCGTTTAC
TCTGTTGATAACAACGGTAACATTTACACCCAGCCGGTTGCGCAGTGGCATGATCGTGGTGAACAGGAAG
TTTTCGAATACTGTTTGGAAGATGGTTCTTTGATTCGTGCGACCAAAGATCATAAATTCATGACCGTTGA
TGGTCAGATGTTGCCGATTGATGAAATTTTCGAACGTGAATTGGATTTGATGCGTGTTGATAACTTGCCG
AACGGTACCGCGGCGAACGATGAAAACTACGCGTTGGCGGCGTAAACTTAATTAACGGCACTCAAATAAA
ACGAAAGGCTCAGTCGAAAGACTGGGCCTTTCGTTTTGCTGAGGAGACTTAGGGACCCTTGTGCTTCTCA
AATGCCTGAGGCCAGTTTGCTCAGGCTCTCCCCGTGGAGGTAATAATTGACGATATGATCAGTGCACGGC
TAACTAAGCGGCCTGCTGACTTTCTCGCCGATCAAAAGGCATTTTGCTATTAAGGGATTGACGAGGGCGT
ATCTGCGCAGTAAGATAATTGTGAGCGGATAACAATTAGCAGACAAGATAATTTTGCACCCAGCAAACTT
GGTACGTAAACGCATCGTGGCGAACTGGTCCGGGACCACCGAGCATTCCTAAGCTCCGGTTAGCCGGGTT
CAACTCCCGGGTTCGTCGCCAAAATTTGAAAGTGCTGTAAGGCACAGACCACCCAAGGGGGACGGTCCGG
CGACCAGCAGGCCTCTATAAGCCTCGCCTTGCGGGGTTCGACACCCCGGTCTCTCGCCAGTTTAAAAGAC
ATCGGCGTCAAGCGGATGTCTGGCTGAAAGGCCTGAAGAATTTGGACCTGTGATCATGTAGATCGAGAGG
CTTCTAATCCATATCAGCCGGGTTAGATTCCCGGCGGGTCCGCCATCTCTTACTTGATATGGCTTTAGTA
GCGGTATCAATATCAGCAGTAAAATAAATTTCCCGATCCCGCCCTAGCTCAGAGGTAGAGCGTGCCTCTC
TAGAAGGGCATGGTCCCCGGTTCAAATCCTGGGGGCGGGACCAACTACTTTATGTAGTCTCCGCCGTGTA
GCAAGAAATTGAGAAGTGAACTGGTGGCTCAATGGTAGAGCTGCACGCTTCCGAACGTGTTGGTTGCAGG
TTCAAGTCCTGTCCAGTTCACCAATTTATTCAAGACGCTTACCTTGTAAGTGCACCCAGTAGGATCCGTC
GACCTGCAGATCCTTAGCGAAAGCTAAGGATTTTTTTTAAGCTTCTACCATTCATCCGACTTAATTAACG
GCACTCCTCAGCAAATATAATGACCCTCTTGATAACCCAAGAGGGCATTTTTTAATGCCCATGGCGTTTA
CCAATGTTTAATCAAAGACGCACCAATTTCCGCAATCTGACGGTTACGTTCATCCATGGTCGCCTGAGAA
CCGGTGGTGTAAATAACAACAATACGAGACGGTTTACCATCCGGACCCAACGCCGCAATAATACCACGAG
AACCACGTTCACCCGCACCAGATTTATCCGCAATGAACCAACCCGCCGGCAACGCAGAACGCAACAACGG
ACCCGCAACTTTATCCGCTTCCATCCAATCAATCAACTGCTGACGAGACGCCAAGGTCAACAATTCACCG
GTCAACAATTTACGCAAGGTGGTCGCCATCGCAACCGGCATGGTGGTATCACGTTCATCGTTCGGAATCG
CTTCGTTCAATTCCGGTTCCCAACGATCCAAACGGGTAACATGATCACCCATGTTATGCAAGAACGCGGT
CAATTCTTTCGGACCACCAATGGTGGTCAACAACAAGTTCGCCGCGGTGTTATCAGACATGGTAATCGCC
GCAGAACACAATTCACGAACGGTCATACCATCGGTCAAATGTTTTTCGGTAACCGGAGAGTATTCAACCA
AATCGTTCTGAGAGTAATGAATACGACGACCCAACTGTTCCTGACCCGCATCAATACGAGACAAAACCGC
ACCACACAACAAAACTTTGAAGGTAGACATCATCGGGAAACGTTCTTCCGGACGGAAAGATTCCAAAATT
TTACCAGAGTTCAAATCCAATTCAATGTAACCAACACGCGCACCCAACTGATCTTCCGCATCTTTAACTT
TAACCAAGGTTTCCGGATGCGCGAAAACCGGCAAACAGAACGCCGCGAAGAACGGAATCAACGCAACACG
GAAATGCTGAATAGACATACTCTTCCTTTTTCAATATTATTGAAGCATTTATCAGGGTTATTGTCTCATG
AGCGGATACATATTTGAATGTATTTAGAAAAATAAAGGCCAAATAAGCCGT
Features (pLannotate 1.2.2; 14 found; start..end, strand, type, name):
      4..951     -  CDS            repA: REPY_ECOLX - Protein inferred from homology: Swiss-Prot protein existence level 3. From Escherichia coli.
    998..1220    -  rep_origin     pSC101 ori: low-copy replication origin that requires the Rep101 protein
   1714..1732    +  terminator     lambda t0 terminator (fragment): transcription terminator from phage lambda
   1845..2720    -  CDS            araC: ARAC_ECOLI - Experimental evidence at protein level: Swiss-Prot protein existence level 1. Transcription factor that regulates the expression of several genes involved in the transport and metabolism of L-arabinose (PubMed:4362626, PubMed:328165, PubMed:6251457, PubMed:2962192, PubMed:6319708, PubMed:2231717, PubMed:1447222). Functions both as a positive and a negative regulator (PubMed:328165, PubMed:6251457). In the presence of arabinose, activates the expression of the araBAD, araE, araFGH and araJ promoters (PubMed:4362626, PubMed:328165, PubMed:6251457, PubMed:2962192, PubMed:6319708, Pub
   2866..3031    +  promoter       araBAD promoter: araBAD; promoter of the L-arabinose operon of E. coli; the araC regulatory gene is transcribed in the opposite direction (Guzman et al., 1995)
   3195..3521    +  CDS            dnaE-N (fragment): DPO3A_SYNY3 - Experimental evidence at protein level: Swiss-Prot protein existence level 1. DNA polymerase III is a complex, multichain enzyme responsible for most of the replicative synthesis in bacteria. This DNA polymerase also exhibits 3' to 5' exonuclease activity. The alpha chain is the DNA polymerase (By similarity). From Synechocystis sp. (strain PCC 6803 / Kazusa).
   3563..3607    +  terminator     rrnB T1 terminator: transcription terminator T1 from the E. coli rrnB gene
   3799..3815    +  protein_bind   lac operator: The lac repressor binds to the lac operator to inhibit transcription in E. coli. This inhibition can be relieved by adding lactose or isopropyl-β-D-thiogalactopyranoside (IPTG). lac repressor encoded by lacI
   4103..4171    +  ncRNA          tRNA: Accession: RF00005 - tRNA
   4237..4309    +  ncRNA          tRNA: Accession: RF00005 - tRNA
   4357..4429    +  ncRNA          tRNA: Accession: RF00005 - tRNA
   4490..4519    +  terminator     bacterial terminator (fragment): putative bacterial transcription terminator
   4621..5478    -  CDS            bla: BLAT_ECOLX - Experimental evidence at protein level: Swiss-Prot protein existence level 1. TEM-type are the most prevalent beta-lactamases in enterobacteria; they hydrolyze the beta-lactam bond in susceptible beta-lactam antibiotics, thus conferring resistance to penicillins and cephalosporins. TEM-3 and TEM-4 are capable of hydrolyzing cefotaxime and ceftazidime. TEM-5 is capable of hydrolyzing ceftazidime. TEM-6 is capable of hydrolyzing ceftazidime and aztreonam. TEM-8/CAZ-2, TEM- 16/CAZ-7 and TEM-24/CAZ-6 are markedly active against ceftazidime. IRT- 4 shows resistance to beta-lactamase in
   5479..5550    -  promoter       AmpR promoter: bla
