[The description below was written by a language model from this plasmid's Addgene catalogue record and pLannotate feature annotations shown in this document.]
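Description:
pAAP003l2 is a bacterial expression plasmid of about 5.6 kb, built on a custom backbone for E. coli. It replicates from the pSC101 origin, which depends on the plasmid-encoded RepA protein. Here RepA carries an N99D substitution; the record lists copy number as unknown, so the effect of this variant is not stated. Selection is by ampicillin through a TEM-type bla gene driven by its own AmpR promoter.

The payload is a synthetic 476 bp insert, NpuC-C[AGGA]LFVY-NpuN-SsrA, placed downstream of the arabinose-inducible araBAD promoter and a ribosome binding site designated SD8, with the regulator araC transcribed divergently. An rrnB T1 terminator follows the coding region. The order of the split Npu DnaE intein halves, C-terminal fragment first and N-terminal fragment last, is the arrangement generally used for intein-mediated backbone cyclisation of the intervening peptide. In this case that peptide is a short sequence beginning with cysteine and containing a quadruplet AGGA codon. The SsrA tag is a degradation signal that targets tagged protein for proteolysis. The annotation software recognised only the N-intein portion, by homology to a cyanobacterial DnaE.

A second cassette, described as a ProK-driven operon of five tRNAs, lies downstream. The feature table detects three tRNA genes there, plus a lac operator and a terminator fragment, so it appears to annotate the operon incompletely, and the tRNA identities are not given. The tetA-orfL element named in the record is not annotated either. The associated publication concerns genetic code expansion without host genome modification, which suggests the plasmid is used to decode the quadruplet codon during arabinose-induced peptide expression. The record does not spell out the exact application.
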