Addgene plasmid #209748: pAAP003l2
Purpose: RepA(N99D) SC101 T0-BS7 araC pBAD SD8 NpuC-C[AGGA]LFVY-NpuN-SsrA ProK 5 tRNA operon tetA-orfL bla
Depositing lab: Ahmed Badran. Depositing organization: Scripps California (The Scripps Research Institute). Publication: Efficient genetic code expansion without host genome modifications. Costello A, Peterson AA, Lanster DL, Li Z, Carver GD, Badran AH. Nat Biotechnol. 2024 Sep 11. doi: 10.1038/s41587-024-02385-y. PubMed 39261591.
Backbone
  Vector backbone: RepA(rc)(N99D) SC101 T0-BS7 araC(rc) pBAD SD8 ProK 5 tRNA operon tetA-orfL bla(rc)
  Backbone manufacturer: self
  Backbone size w/o insert (bp): 5107
  Total vector size (bp): 5583
  Vector type: Bacterial Expression
Growth in bacteria
  Bacterial resistance: Ampicillin, 100 μg/mL
  Growth temperature: 37°C
  Growth strain: DH5alpha
  Copy number: Unknown
Gene/Insert
  Gene/Insert name: NpuC-C[AGGA]LFVY-NpuN-SsrA(rc)
  Species: Synthetic
  Insert size (bp): 476
Terms and licenses: Academic/Nonprofit Terms; Industry Terms: Not Available to Industry
Depositor comments: Please visit https://doi.org/10.1101/2024.05.15.594368 for bioRxiv preprint.
How to cite: pAAP003l2 was a gift from Ahmed Badran (Addgene plasmid # 209748 ; http://n2t.net/addgene:209748 ; RRID:Addgene_209748)
